Addgene plasmid #191528: eSpCas9(1.1)_NoFlag_ATP1A1_G3_SLBP_G1_Dual_sgRNA
Purpose: Vector for tandem expression of SLBP 3'UTR G1 sgRNA in combination with ATP1A1 G3 sgRNA from two independent U6 promoters to facilitate SLBP endogenous tagging by marker free coselection using ouabain
Depositing lab: Yannick Doyon.
Backbone
  Vector backbone: eSpCas9(1.1)_No_FLAG_ATP1A1_G3_Dual_sgRNA (Plasmid #86613)
  Backbone size w/o insert (bp): 8858
  Total vector size (bp): 8860
  Vector type: Mammalian Expression, CRISPR ; Co-selection via HDR using ouabain
Growth in bacteria
  Bacterial resistance: Ampicillin, 100 μg/mL
  Growth temperature: 37°C
  Growth strain: DH5alpha
  Copy number: High Copy
Gene/Insert
  Gene/Insert name: SLBP 3'UTR G1 sgRNA + ATP1A1 G3 sgRNA + FLAGless enhanced specificity Cas9 (1.1)
  Species: H. sapiens (human)
  Insert size (bp): 20
Terms and licenses: Academic/Nonprofit Terms; Industry Terms: Not Available to Industry
Depositor comments: -ATP1A1 G3 gRNA target sequence is GAGTTCTGTAATTCAGCATA -SLBP G1 gRNA target sequence is GTGAGCTAACTGCCCCCTGG (1st base "A" is mismatched/replaced by "G"). -Use in combination with hSLBP_mNG_FS_Donor (Plasmid #191387) -See Marker-free coselection for CRISPR-driven genome editing in human cells. Agudelo D, Duringer A, Bozoyan L, Huard CC, Carter S, Loehr J, Synodinou D, Drouin M, Salsman J, Dellaire G, Laganiere J, Doyon Y. Nat Methods. 2017 Apr 17. doi: 10.1038/nmeth.4265. 10.1038/nmeth.4265 PubMed 28417998
How to cite: eSpCas9(1.1)_NoFlag_ATP1A1_G3_SLBP_G1_Dual_sgRNA was a gift from Yannick Doyon (Addgene plasmid # 191528 ; http://n2t.net/addgene:191528 ; RRID:Addgene_191528)
