[The description below was written by a language model from this plasmid's Addgene catalogue record and pLannotate feature annotations shown in this document.]
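Description:
eSpCas9(1.1)_NoFlag_ATP1A1_G3_SLBP_G1_Dual_sgRNA is an all-in-one mammalian CRISPR expression plasmid of about 8.9 kb, built on the eSpCas9(1.1)_No_FLAG_ATP1A1_G3_Dual_sgRNA backbone by inserting a 20-nt spacer. It is propagated in E. coli at high copy from a ColE1/pUC-type origin with ampicillin selection (AmpR under its own bla promoter). It also carries an f1 origin. The annotation picks up a single AAV2 ITR and small fragments of bom, rop and attB1, which appear to be backbone remnants rather than functional elements of the design.

The payload consists of three expression units arranged in the same orientation. Two independent human U6 (Pol III) promoters each drive a Streptococcus pyogenes guide RNA scaffold. One guide targets human ATP1A1 (G3) and the other targets the 3'UTR of human SLBP (G1). According to the depositor, the first base of the SLBP spacer was changed to G, as is commonly done for U6 transcription initiation. Downstream, a CBh-type promoter (CMV enhancer, chicken β-actin promoter and hybrid intron) drives the enhanced-specificity SpCas9 variant eSpCas9(1.1) without a FLAG tag. The coding sequence ends in a nucleoplasmin nuclear localisation signal and is followed by a bGH polyadenylation signal.

The plasmid is intended for marker-free co-selection in human cells. Cutting ATP1A1, which encodes the Na+/K+ ATPase subunit targeted by ouabain, allows repair events that confer ouabain resistance. Ouabain treatment therefore enriches for cells that were also edited at the second locus. Here it is used together with a companion SLBP mNeonGreen donor plasmid to tag endogenous SLBP by homology-directed repair.
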