Features (pLannotate 1.2.2; 21 found; start..end, strand, type, name):
      1..241     +  promoter       U6 promoter: RNA polymerase III promoter for human U6 snRNA
    270..345     +  misc_RNA       gRNA scaffold: guide RNA scaffold for the Streptococcus pyogenes CRISPR/Cas9 system
    352..395     +  misc_RNA       gRNA scaffold (fragment): guide RNA scaffold for the Streptococcus pyogenes CRISPR/Cas9 system
    438..455     +  protein_bind   attB1 (fragment): mutant version of attB; recombination site for the Gateway® BP reaction BP Clonase™
    507..747     +  promoter       U6 promoter: RNA polymerase III promoter for human U6 snRNA
    776..851     +  misc_RNA       gRNA scaffold: guide RNA scaffold for the Streptococcus pyogenes CRISPR/Cas9 system
    865..1150    +  enhancer       CMV enhancer: human cytomegalovirus immediate early enhancer; contains an 18-bp deletion relative to the standard CMV enhancer
   1152..1429    +  promoter       chicken β-actin promoter: No description available
   1430..1657    +  intron         hybrid intron: hybrid between chicken β-actin (CBA) and minute virus of mice (MMV) introns (Gray et al., 2011)
   1726..3327    +  CDS            Cas9(N): N-terminal portion of Streptococcus pyogenes Cas9 (Zetsche et al., 2015)
   3328..5826    +  CDS            Cas9(C): C-terminal portion of Streptococcus pyogenes Cas9 (Zetsche et al., 2015)
   5827..5874    +  CDS            nucleoplasmin NLS: bipartite nuclear localization signal from nucleoplasmin
   5908..6019    +  polyA_signal   bGH poly(A) signal: bovine growth hormone polyadenylation signal
   6124..6264    +  repeat_region  AAV2 ITR: inverted terminal repeat of adeno-associated virus serotype 2 inverted
   6269..6320    -  misc_feature   bom (fragment): basis of mobility region from pBR322
   6339..6794    +  rep_origin     f1 ori (sequence partly withheld): f1 bacteriophage origin of replication; arrow indicates direction of (+) strand synthesis
   6795..6844    -  misc_feature   bom (fragment): basis of mobility region from pBR322
   6946..6981    -  CDS            rop (fragment): Rop protein, which maintains plasmids at low copy number; rop
   7076..7180    +  promoter       AmpR promoter: bla
   7181..8041    +  CDS            AmpR: β-lactamase; bla; confers resistance to ampicillin, carbenicillin, and related antibiotics
   8212..8800    +  rep_origin     ori: high-copy-number ColE1/pMB1/pBR322/pUC origin of replication
>Addgene plasmid #191528 | eSpCas9(1.1)_NoFlag_ATP1A1_G3_SLBP_G1_Dual_sgRNA | addgene full sequence | sequence record 378116 | Addgene NGS Result
GAGGGCCTATTTCCCATGATTCCTTCATATTTGCATATACGATACAAGGCTGTTAGAGAGATAATTGGAA
TTAATTTGACTGTAAACACAAAGATATTAGTACAAAATACGTGACGTAGAAAGTAATAATTTCTTGGGTA
GTTTGCAGTTTTAAAATTATGTTTTAAAATGGACTATCATATGCTTACCGTAACTTGAAAGTATTTCGAT
TTCTTGGCTTTATATATCTTGTGGAAAGGACGAAACACCGTGAGCTAACTGCCCCCTGGGTTTTAGAGCT
AGAAATAGCAAGTTAAAATAAGGCTAGTCCGTTATCAACTTGAAAAAGTGGCACCGAGTCGGTGCTTTTT
TGTTTTAGAGCTAGAAATAGCAAGTTAAAATAAGGCTAGTCCGTTTTTAGCGCGTGCGCCAATTCTGCAG
ACAAATGGCTCTAGAGCTGTACAAAAAAGCAGGCTTTAAAGGAACCAATTCAGTCGACTGGATCCGGTAC
CAAGGTCGGGCAGGAAGAGGGCCTATTTCCCATGATTCCTTCATATTTGCATATACGATACAAGGCTGTT
AGAGAGATAATTAGAATTAATTTGACTGTAAACACAAAGATATTAGTACAAAATACGTGACGTAGAAAGT
AATAATTTCTTGGGTAGTTTGCAGTTTTAAAATTATGTTTTAAAATGGACTATCATATGCTTACCGTAAC
TTGAAAGTATTTCGATTTCTTGGCTTTATATATCTTGTGGAAAGGACGAAACACCGAGTTCTGTAATTCA
GCATAGTTTTAGAGCTAGAAATAGCAAGTTAAAATAAGGCTAGTCCGTTATCAACTTGAAAAAGTGGCAC
CGAGTCGGTGCTTTTTTTAAGCTCCGTTACATAACTTACGGTAAATGGCCCGCCTGGCTGACCGCCCAAC
GACCCCCGCCCATTGACGTCAATAGTAACGCCAATAGGGACTTTCCATTGACGTCAATGGGTGGAGTATT
TACGGTAAACTGCCCACTTGGCAGTACATCAAGTGTATCATATGCCAAGTACGCCCCCTATTGACGTCAA
TGACGGTAAATGGCCCGCCTGGCATTGTGCCCAGTACATGACCTTATGGGACTTTCCTACTTGGCAGTAC
ATCTACGTATTAGTCATCGCTATTACCATGGTCGAGGTGAGCCCCACGTTCTGCTTCACTCTCCCCATCT
CCCCCCCCTCCCCACCCCCAATTTTGTATTTATTTATTTTTTAATTATTTTGTGCAGCGATGGGGGCGGG
GGGGGGGGGGGGGCGCGCGCCRGGSGGGGSGGGGSGGGGSGRGGGGSGGGGSGGGGCGAGGCGGAGAGGT
GCGGCGGCAGCCAATCAGAGCGGCGCGCTCCGAAAGTTTCCTTTTATGGCGAGGCGGCGGCGGCGGCGGC
CCTATAAAAAGCGAAGCGCGCGGCGGGCGGGAGTCGCTGCGCGCTGCCTTCGCCCCGTGCCCCGCTCCGC
CGCCGCCTCGCGCCGCCCGCCCCGGCTCTGACTGACCGCGTTACTCCCACAGGTGAGCGGGCGGGACGGC
CCTTCTCCTCCGGGCTGTAATTAGCTGAGCAAGAGGTAAGGGTTTAAGGGATGGTTGGTTGGTGGGGTAT
TAATGTTTAATTACCTGGAGCACCTGCCTGAAATCACTTTTTTTCAGGTTGGACCGGTGCCACCATGGCC
CCAAAGAAGAAGCGGAAGGTCGGTATCCACGGAGTCCCAGCAGCCGACAAGAAGTACAGCATCGGCCTGG
ACATCGGCACCAACTCTGTGGGCTGGGCCGTGATCACCGACGAGTACAAGGTGCCCAGCAAGAAATTCAA
GGTGCTGGGCAACACCGACCGGCACAGCATCAAGAAGAACCTGATCGGAGCCCTGCTGTTCGACAGCGGC
GAAACAGCCGAGGCCACCCGGCTGAAGAGAACCGCCAGAAGAAGATACACCAGACGGAAGAACCGGATCT
GCTATCTGCAAGAGATCTTCAGCAACGAGATGGCCAAGGTGGACGACAGCTTCTTCCACAGACTGGAAGA
GTCCTTCCTGGTGGAAGAGGATAAGAAGCACGAGCGGCACCCCATCTTCGGCAACATCGTGGACGAGGTG
GCCTACCACGAGAAGTACCCCACCATCTACCACCTGAGAAAGAAACTGGTGGACAGCACCGACAAGGCCG
ACCTGCGGCTGATCTATCTGGCCCTGGCCCACATGATCAAGTTCCGGGGCCACTTCCTGATCGAGGGCGA
CCTGAACCCCGACAACAGCGACGTGGACAAGCTGTTCATCCAGCTGGTGCAGACCTACAACCAGCTGTTC
GAGGAAAACCCCATCAACGCCAGCGGCGTGGACGCCAAGGCCATCCTGTCTGCCAGACTGAGCAAGAGCA
GACGGCTGGAAAATCTGATCGCCCAGCTGCCCGGCGAGAAGAAGAATGGCCTGTTCGGAAACCTGATTGC
CCTGAGCCTGGGCCTGACCCCCAACTTCAAGAGCAACTTCGACCTGGCCGAGGATGCCAAACTGCAGCTG
AGCAAGGACACCTACGACGACGACCTGGACAACCTGCTGGCCCAGATCGGCGACCAGTACGCCGACCTGT
TTCTGGCCGCCAAGAACCTGTCCGACGCCATCCTGCTGAGCGACATCCTGAGAGTGAACACCGAGATCAC
CAAGGCCCCCCTGAGCGCCTCTATGATCAAGAGATACGACGAGCACCACCAGGACCTGACCCTGCTGAAA
GCTCTCGTGCGGCAGCAGCTGCCTGAGAAGTACAAAGAGATTTTCTTCGACCAGAGCAAGAACGGCTACG
CCGGCTACATTGACGGCGGAGCCAGCCAGGAAGAGTTCTACAAGTTCATCAAGCCCATCCTGGAAAAGAT
GGACGGCACCGAGGAACTGCTCGTGAAGCTGAACAGAGAGGACCTGCTGCGGAAGCAGCGGACCTTCGAC
AACGGCAGCATCCCCCACCAGATCCACCTGGGAGAGCTGCACGCCATTCTGCGGCGGCAGGAAGATTTTT
ACCCATTCCTGAAGGACAACCGGGAAAAGATCGAGAAGATCCTGACCTTCCGCATCCCCTACTACGTGGG
CCCTCTGGCCAGGGGAAACAGCAGATTCGCCTGGATGACCAGAAAGAGCGAGGAAACCATCACCCCCTGG
AACTTCGAGGAAGTGGTGGACAAGGGCGCTTCCGCCCAGAGCTTCATCGAGCGGATGACCAACTTCGATA
AGAACCTGCCCAACGAGAAGGTGCTGCCCAAGCACAGCCTGCTGTACGAGTACTTCACCGTGTATAACGA
GCTGACCAAAGTGAAATACGTGACCGAGGGAATGAGAAAGCCCGCCTTCCTGAGCGGCGAGCAGAAAAAG
GCCATCGTGGACCTGCTGTTCAAGACCAACCGGAAAGTGACCGTGAAGCAGCTGAAAGAGGACTACTTCA
AGAAAATCGAGTGCTTCGACTCCGTGGAAATCTCCGGCGTGGAAGATCGGTTCAACGCCTCCCTGGGCAC
ATACCACGATCTGCTGAAAATTATCAAGGACAAGGACTTCCTGGACAATGAGGAAAACGAGGACATTCTG
GAAGATATCGTGCTGACCCTGACACTGTTTGAGGACAGAGAGATGATCGAGGAACGGCTGAAAACCTATG
CCCACCTGTTCGACGACAAAGTGATGAAGCAGCTGAAGCGGCGGAGATACACCGGCTGGGGCAGGCTGAG
CCGGAAGCTGATCAACGGCATCCGGGACAAGCAGTCCGGCAAGACAATCCTGGATTTCCTGAAGTCCGAC
GGCTTCGCCAACAGAAACTTCATGCAGCTGATCCACGACGACAGCCTGACCTTTAAAGAGGACATCCAGA
AAGCCCAGGTGTCCGGCCAGGGCGATAGCCTGCACGAGCACATTGCCAATCTGGCCGGCAGCCCCGCCAT
TAAGAAGGGCATCCTGCAGACAGTGAAGGTGGTGGACGAGCTCGTGAAAGTGATGGGCCGGCACAAGCCC
GAGAACATCGTGATCGAAATGGCCAGAGAGAACCAGACCACCCAGAAGGGACAGAAGAACAGCCGCGAGA
GAATGAAGCGGATCGAAGAGGGCATCAAAGAGCTGGGCAGCCAGATCCTGAAAGAACACCCCGTGGAAAA
CACCCAGCTGCAGAACGAGAAGCTGTACCTGTACTACCTGCAGAATGGGCGGGATATGTACGTGGACCAG
GAACTGGACATCAACCGGCTGTCCGACTACGATGTGGACCATATCGTGCCTCAGAGCTTTCTGGCCGACG
ACTCCATCGACAACAAGGTGCTGACCAGAAGCGACAAGAACCGGGGCAAGAGCGACAACGTGCCCTCCGA
AGAGGTCGTGAAGAAGATGAAGAACTACTGGCGGCAGCTGCTGAACGCCAAGCTGATTACCCAGAGAAAG
TTCGACAATCTGACCAAGGCCGAGAGAGGCGGCCTGAGCGAACTGGATAAGGCCGGCTTCATCAAGAGAC
AGCTGGTGGAAACCCGGCAGATCACAAAGCACGTGGCACAGATCCTGGACTCCCGGATGAACACTAAGTA
CGACGAGAATGACAAGCTGATCCGGGAAGTGAAAGTGATCACCCTGAAGTCCAAGCTGGTGTCCGATTTC
CGGAAGGATTTCCAGTTTTACAAAGTGCGCGAGATCAACAACTACCACCACGCCCACGACGCCTACCTGA
ACGCCGTCGTGGGAACCGCCCTGATCAAAAAGTACCCTGCGCTGGAAAGCGAGTTCGTGTACGGCGACTA
CAAGGTGTACGACGTGCGGAAGATGATCGCCAAGAGCGAGCAGGAAATCGGCAAGGCTACCGCCAAGTAC
TTCTTCTACAGCAACATCATGAACTTTTTCAAGACCGAGATTACCCTGGCCAACGGCGAGATCCGGAAGG
CGCCTCTGATCGAGACAAACGGCGAAACCGGGGAGATCGTGTGGGATAAGGGCCGGGATTTTGCCACCGT
GCGGAAAGTGCTGAGCATGCCCCAAGTGAATATCGTGAAAAAGACCGAGGTGCAGACAGGCGGCTTCAGC
AAAGAGTCTATCCTGCCCAAGAGGAACAGCGATAAGCTGATCGCCAGAAAGAAGGACTGGGACCCTAAGA
AGTACGGCGGCTTCGACAGCCCCACCGTGGCCTATTCTGTGCTGGTGGTGGCCAAAGTGGAAAAGGGCAA
GTCCAAGAAACTGAAGAGTGTGAAAGAGCTGCTGGGGATCACCATCATGGAAAGAAGCAGCTTCGAGAAG
AATCCCATCGACTTTCTGGAAGCCAAGGGCTACAAAGAAGTGAAAAAGGACCTGATCATCAAGCTGCCTA
AGTACTCCCTGTTCGAGCTGGAAAACGGCCGGAAGAGAATGCTGGCCTCTGCCGGCGAACTGCAGAAGGG
AAACGAACTGGCCCTGCCCTCCAAATATGTGAACTTCCTGTACCTGGCCAGCCACTATGAGAAGCTGAAG
GGCTCCCCCGAGGATAATGAGCAGAAACAGCTGTTTGTGGAACAGCACAAGCACTACCTGGACGAGATCA
TCGAGCAGATCAGCGAGTTCTCCAAGAGAGTGATCCTGGCCGACGCTAATCTGGACAAAGTGCTGTCCGC
CTACAACAAGCACCGGGATAAGCCCATCAGAGAGCAGGCCGAGAATATCATCCACCTGTTTACCCTGACC
AATCTGGGAGCCCCTGCCGCCTTCAAGTACTTTGACACCACCATCGACCGGAAGAGGTACACCAGCACCA
AAGAGGTGCTGGACGCCACCCTGATCCACCAGAGCATCACCGGCCTGTACGAGACACGGATCGACCTGTC
TCAGCTGGGAGGCGACAAAAGGCCGGCGGCCACGAAAAAGGCCGGCCAGGCAAAAAAGAAAAAGTAAGAA
TTCCTAGAGCTCGCTGATCAGCCTCGACTGTGCCTTCTAGTTGCCAGCCATCTGTTGTTTGCCCCTCCCC
CGTGCCTTCCTTGACCCTGGAAGGTGCCACTCCCACTGTCCTTTCCTAATAAAATGAGGAAATTGCATCG
CATTGTCTGAGTAGGTGTCATTCTATTCTGGGGGGTGGGGTGGGGCAGGACAGCAAGGGGGAGGATTGGG
AAGAGAATAGCAGGCATGCTGGGGAGCGGCCGCAGGAACCCCTAGTGATGGAGTTGGCCACTCCCTCTCT
GCGCGCTCGCTCGCTCACTGAGGCCGGGCGACCAAAGGTCGCCCGACGCCCGGGCTTTGCCCGGGCGGCC
TCAGTGAGCGAGCGAGCGCGCAGCTGCCTGCAGGGGCGCCTGATGCGGTATTTTCTCCTTACGCATCTGT
GCGGTATTTCACACCGCATA
[95 nt withheld, positions 6321-6415]
T
[46 nt withheld, positions 6417-6462]
C
[141 nt withheld, positions 6464-6604]
CCTTTGACGTTGGAGTCCACGTTCTTT
[37 nt withheld, positions 6632-6668]
ACTCTATCTCGGGCTATTCTTTTGATTTATAAGGGATTTTGCCGATTTCGGTCTATTGGTTAAAAAATGA
GCTGATTTAACAAAAATTTAACGCGAATTTTAACAAAATATTAACGTTTACAATTTTATGGTGCACTCTC
AGTACAATCTGCTCTGATGCCGCATAGTTAAGCCAGCCCCGACACCCGCCAACACCCGCTGACGCGCCCT
GACGGGCTTGTCTGCTCCCGGCATCCGCTTACAGACAAGCTGTGACCGTCTCCGGGAGCTGCATGTGTCA
GAGGTTTTCACCGTCATCACCGAAACGCGCGAGACGAAAGGGCCTCGTGATACGCCTATTTTTATAGGTT
AATGTCATGATAATAATGGTTTCTTAGACGTCAGGTGGCACTTTTCGGGGAAATGTGCGCGGAACCCCTA
TTTGTTTATTTTTCTAAATACATTCAAATATGTATCCGCTCATGAGACAATAACCCTGATAAATGCTTCA
ATAATATTGAAAAAGGAAGAGTATGAGTATTCAACATTTCCGTGTCGCCCTTATTCCCTTTTTTGCGGCA
TTTTGCCTTCCTGTTTTTGCTCACCCAGAAACGCTGGTGAAAGTAAAAGATGCTGAAGATCAGTTGGGTG
CACGAGTGGGTTACATCGAACTGGATCTCAACAGCGGTAAGATCCTTGAGAGTTTTCGCCCCGAAGAACG
TTTTCCAATGATGAGCACTTTTAAAGTTCTGCTATGTGGCGCGGTATTATCCCGTATTGACGCCGGGCAA
GAGCAACTCGGTCGCCGCATACACTATTCTCAGAATGACTTGGTTGAGTACTCACCAGTCACAGAAAAGC
ATCTTACGGATGGCATGACAGTAAGAGAATTATGCAGTGCTGCCATAACCATGAGTGATAACACTGCGGC
CAACTTACTTCTGACAACGATCGGAGGACCGAAGGAGCTAACCGCTTTTTTGCACAACATGGGGGATCAT
GTAACTCGCCTTGATCGTTGGGAACCGGAGCTGAATGAAGCCATACCAAACGACGAGCGTGACACCACGA
TGCCTGTAGCAATGGCAACAACGTTGCGCAAACTATTAACTGGCGAACTACTTACTCTAGCTTCCCGGCA
ACAATTAATAGACTGGATGGAGGCGGATAAAGTTGCAGGACCACTTCTGCGCTCGGCCCTTCCGGCTGGC
TGGTTTATTGCTGATAAATCTGGAGCCGGTGAGCGTGGAAGCCGCGGTATCATTGCAGCACTGGGGCCAG
ATGGTAAGCCCTCCCGTATCGTAGTTATCTACACGACGGGGAGTCAGGCAACTATGGATGAACGAAATAG
ACAGATCGCTGAGATAGGTGCCTCACTGATTAAGCATTGGTAACTGTCAGACCAAGTTTACTCATATATA
CTTTAGATTGATTTAAAACTTCATTTTTAATTTAAAAGGATCTAGGTGAAGATCCTTTTTGATAATCTCA
TGACCAAAATCCCTTAACGTGAGTTTTCGTTCCACTGAGCGTCAGACCCCGTAGAAAAGATCAAAGGATC
TTCTTGAGATCCTTTTTTTCTGCGCGTAATCTGCTGCTTGCAAACAAAAAAACCACCGCTACCAGCGGTG
GTTTGTTTGCCGGATCAAGAGCTACCAACTCTTTTTCCGAAGGTAACTGGCTTCAGCAGAGCGCAGATAC
CAAATACTGTTCTTCTAGTGTAGCCGTAGTTAGGCCACCACTTCAAGAACTCTGTAGCACCGCCTACATA
CCTCGCTCTGCTAATCCTGTTACCAGTGGCTGCTGCCAGTGGCGATAAGTCGTGTCTTACCGGGTTGGAC
TCAAGACGATAGTTACCGGATAAGGCGCAGCGGTCGGGCTGAACGGGGGGTTCGTGCACACAGCCCAGCT
TGGAGCGAACGACCTACACCGAACTGAGATACCTACAGCGTGAGCTATGAGAAAGCGCCACGCTTCCCGA
AGGGAGAAAGGCGGACAGGTATCCGGTAAGCGGCAGGGTCGGAACAGGAGAGCGCACGAGGGAGCTTCCA
GGGGGAAACGCCTGGTATCTTTATAGTCCTGTCGGGTTTCGCCACCTCTGACTTGAGCGTCGATTTTTGT
GATGCTCGTCAGGGGGGCGGAGCCTATGGAAAAACGCCAGCAACGCGGCCTTTTTACGGTTCCTGGCCTT
TTGCTGGCCTTTTGCTCACATGT
